>Addgene plasmid #105543 | pENN.AAV.cTNT.PI.eGFP.WPRE.rBG | depositor full sequence | sequence record 201064 | pENN.AAV.cTNT.PI.eGFP.WPRE.rBG sequence 5572 bps
CTGCGCGCTCGCTCGCTCACTGAGGCCGCCCGGGCAAAGCCCGGGCGTCGGGCGACCTTTGGTCGCCCGG
CCTCAGTGAGCGAGCGAGCGCGCAGAGAGGGAGTGGCCAACTCCATCACTAGGGGTTCCTTGTAGTTAAT
GATTAACCCGCCATGCTACTTATCTACCAGGGTAATGGGGATCCTCTAGAACTATAGCTAGAATTCGCCC
TTACGGGCCCCCCCTCGAGGTCGGGATAAAAGCAGTCTGGGCTTTCACATGACAGCATCTGGGGCTGCGG
CAGAGGGTCGGGTCCGAAGCGCTGCCTTATCAGCGTCCCCAGCCCTGGGAGGTGACAGCTGGCTGGCTTG
TGTCAGCCCCTCGGGCACTCACGTATCTCCGTCCGACGGGTTTAAAATAGCAAAACTCTGAGGCCACACA
ATAGCTTGGGCTTATATGGGCTCCTGTGGGGGAAGGGGGAGCACGGAGGGGGCCGGGGCCGCTGCTGCCA
AAATAGCAGCTCACAAGTGTTGCATTCCTCTCTGGGCGCCGGGCACATTCCTGCTGGCTCTGCCCGCCCC
GGGGTGGGCGCCGGGGGGACCTTAAAGCCTCTGCCCCCCAAGGAGCCCTTCCCAGACAGCCGCCGGCACC
CACCGCTCCGTGGGACGATCCCCGAAGCTCTAGAGCTTTATTGCGGTAGTTTATCACAGTTAAATTGCTA
ACGCAGTCAGTGCTTCTGACACAACAGTCTCGAACTTAAGCTGCAGAAGTTGGTCGTGAGGCACTGGGCA
GGTAAGTATCAAGGTTACAAGACAGGTTTAAGGAGACCAATAGAAACTGGGCTTGTCGAGACAGAGAAGA
CTCTTGCGTTTCTGATAGGCACCTATTGGTCTTACTGACATCCACTTTGCCTTTCTCTCCACAGGTGTCC
ACTCCCAGTTCAATTACAGCTCTTAAGGCTAGAGTACTTAATACGACTCACTATAGGCTAGCCTCGAGAA
TTCACGCGGGCCGCCATGGTGAGCAAGGGCGAGGAGCTGTTCACCGGGGTGGTGCCCATCCTGGTCGAGC
TGGACGGCGACGTAAACGGCCACAAGTTCAGCGTGTCCGGCGAGGGCGAGGGCGATGCCACCTACGGCAA
GCTGACCCTGAAGTTCATCTGCACCACCGGCAAGCTGCCCGTGCCCTGGCCCACCCTCGTGACCACCCTG
ACCTACGGCGTGCAGTGCTTCAGCCGCTACCCCGACCACATGAAGCAGCACGACTTCTTCAAGTCCGCCA
TGCCCGAAGGCTACGTCCAGGAGCGCACCATCTTCTTCAAGGACGACGGCAACTACAAGACCCGCGCCGA
GGTGAAGTTCGAGGGCGACACCCTGGTGAACCGCATCGAGCTGAAGGGCATCGACTTCAAGGAGGACGGC
AACATCCTGGGGCACAAGCTGGAGTACAACTACAACAGCCACAACGTCTATATCATGGCCGACAAGCAGA
AGAACGGCATCAAGGTGAACTTCAAGATCCGCCACAACATCGAGGACGGCAGCGTGCAGCTCGCCGACCA
CTACCAGCAGAACACCCCCATCGGCGACGGCCCCGTGCTGCTGCCCGACAACCACTACCTGAGCACCCAG
TCCGCCCTGAGCAAAGACCCCAACGAGAAGCGCGATCACATGGTCCTGCTGGAGTTCGTGACCGCCGCCG
GGATCACTCTCGGCATGGACGAGCTGTACAAGTAATAAGCTCGCGTGGTACCTCTAGAGTCGACCCGGGC
GGCCTCGAGGACGGGGTGAACTACGCCTGAATCAAGCTTATCGATAATCAACCTCTGGATTACAAAATTT
GTGAAAGATTGACTGGTATTCTTAACTATGTTGCTCCTTTTACGCTATGTGGATACGCTGCTTTAATGCC
TTTGTATCATGCTATTGCTTCCCGTATGGCTTTCATTTTCTCCTCCTTGTATAAATCCTGGTTGCTGTCT
CTTTATGAGGAGTTGTGGCCCGTTGTCAGGCAACGTGGCGTGGTGTGCACTGTGTTTGCTGACGCAACCC
CCACTGGTTGGGGCATTGCCACCACCTGTCAGCTCCTTTCCGGGACTTTCGCTTTCCCCCTCCCTATTGC
CACGGCGGAACTCATCGCCGCCTGCCTTGCCCGCTGCTGGACAGGGGCTCGGCTGTTGGGCACTGACAAT
TCCGTGGTGTTGTCGGGGAAATCATCGTCCTTTCCTTGGCTGCTCGCCTGTGTTGCCACCTGGATTCTGC
GCGGGACGTCCTTCTGCTACGTCCCTTCGGCCCTCAATCCAGCGGACCTTCCTTCCCGCGGCCTGCTGCC
GGCTCTGCGGCCTCTTCCGCGTCTTCGCCTTCGCCCTCAGACGAGTCGGATCTCCCTTTGGGCCGCCTCC
CCGCATCGATACCGACGTGAGGATCCGATCTTTTTCCCTCTGCCAAAAATTATGGGGACATCATGAAGCC
CCTTGAGCATCTGACTTCTGGCTAATAAAGGAAATTTATTTTCATTGCAATAGTGTGTTGGAATTTTTTG
TGTCTCTCACTCGGAAGCAATTCGTTGATCTGAATTTCGACCACCCATAATACCCATTACCCTGGTAGAT
AAGTAGCATGGCGGGTTAATCATTAACTACAAGGAACCCCTAGTGATGGAGTTGGCCACTCCCTCTCTGC
GCGCTCGCTCGCTCACTGAGGCCGGGCGACCAAAGGTCGCCCGACGCCCGGGCTTTGCCCGGGCGGCCTC
AGTGAGCGAGCGAGCGCGCAGCCTTAATTAACCTAATTCACTGGCCGTCGTTTTACAACGTCGTGACTGG
GAAAACCCTGGCGTTACCCAACTTAATCGCCTTGCAGCACATCCCCCTTTCGCCAGCTGGCGTAATAGCG
AAGAGGCCCGCACCGATCGCCCTTCCCAACAGTTGCGCAGCCTGAATGGCGAATGGG
[124 nt withheld, positions 2928-3051]
C
[91 nt withheld, positions 3053-3143]
A
[49 nt withheld, positions 3145-3193]
CCTTTGACGTTGGAGTCCACGTTCTTT
[37 nt withheld, positions 3221-3257]
ACCCTATCTCGGTCTATTCTTTTGATTTATAAGGGATTTTGCCGATTTCGGCCTATTGGTTAAAAAATGA
GCTGATTTAACAAAAATTTAACGCGAATTTTAACAAAATATTAACGCTTACAATTTAGGTGGCACTTTTC
GGGGAAATGTGCGCGGAACCCCTATTTGTTTATTTTTCTAAATACATTCAAATATGTATCCGCTCATGAG
ACAATAACCCTGATAAATGCTTCAATAATATTGAAAAAGGAAGAGTATGAGTATTCAACATTTCCGTGTC
GCCCTTATTCCCTTTTTTGCGGCATTTTGCCTTCCTGTTTTTGCTCACCCAGAAACGCTGGTGAAAGTAA
AAGATGCTGAAGATCAGTTGGGTGCACGAGTGGGTTACATCGAACTGGATCTCAACAGCGGTAAGATCCT
TGAGAGTTTTCGCCCCGAAGAACGTTTTCCAATGATGAGCACTTTTAAAGTTCTGCTATGTGGCGCGGTA
TTATCCCGTATTGACGCCGGGCAAGAGCAACTCGGTCGCCGCATACACTATTCTCAGAATGACTTGGTTG
AGTACTCACCAGTCACAGAAAAGCATCTTACGGATGGCATGACAGTAAGAGAATTATGCAGTGCTGCCAT
AACCATGAGTGATAACACTGCGGCCAACTTACTTCTGACAACGATCGGAGGACCGAAGGAGCTAACCGCT
TTTTTGCACAACATGGGGGATCATGTAACTCGCCTTGATCGTTGGGAACCGGAGCTGAATGAAGCCATAC
CAAACGACGAGCGTGACACCACGATGCCTGTAGCAATGGCAACAACGTTGCGCAAACTATTAACTGGCGA
ACTACTTACTCTAGCTTCCCGGCAACAATTAATAGACTGGATGGAGGCGGATAAAGTTGCAGGACCACTT
CTGCGCTCGGCCCTTCCGGCTGGCTGGTTTATTGCTGATAAATCTGGAGCCGGTGAGCGTGGGTCTCGCG
GTATCATTGCAGCACTGGGGCCAGATGGTAAGCCCTCCCGTATCGTAGTTATCTACACGACGGGGAGTCA
GGCAACTATGGATGAACGAAATAGACAGATCGCTGAGATAGGTGCCTCACTGATTAAGCATTGGTAACTG
TCAGACCAAGTTTACTCATATATACTTTAGATTGATTTAAAACTTCATTTTTAATTTAAAAGGATCTAGG
TGAAGATCCTTTTTGATAATCTCATGACCAAAATCCCTTAACGTGAGTTTTCGTTCCACTGAGCGTCAGA
CCCCGTAGAAAAGATCAAAGGATCTTCTTGAGATCCTTTTTTTCTGCGCGTAATCTGCTGCTTGCAAACA
AAAAAACCACCGCTACCAGCGGTGGTTTGTTTGCCGGATCAAGAGCTACCAACTCTTTTTCCGAAGGTAA
CTGGCTTCAGCAGAGCGCAGATACCAAATACTGTTCTTCTAGTGTAGCCGTAGTTAGGCCACCACTTCAA
GAACTCTGTAGCACCGCCTACATACCTCGCTCTGCTAATCCTGTTACCAGTGGCTGCTGCCAGTGGCGAT
AAGTCGTGTCTTACCGGGTTGGACTCAAGACGATAGTTACCGGATAAGGCGCAGCGGTCGGGCTGAACGG
GGGGTTCGTGCACACAGCCCAGCTTGGAGCGAACGACCTACACCGAACTGAGATACCTACAGCGTGAGCT
ATGAGAAAGCGCCACGCTTCCCGAAGGGAGAAAGGCGGACAGGTATCCGGTAAGCGGCAGGGTCGGAACA
GGAGAGCGCACGAGGGAGCTTCCAGGGGGAAACGCCTGGTATCTTTATAGTCCTGTCGGGTTTCGCCACC
TCTGACTTGAGCGTCGATTTTTGTGATGCTCGTCAGGGGGGCGGAGCCTATGGAAAAACGCCAGCAACGC
GGCCTTTTTACGGTTCCTGGCCTTTTGCTGGCCTTTTGCTCACATGTTCTTTCCTGCGTTATCCCCTGAT
TCTGTGGATAACCGTATTACCGCCTTTGAGTGAGCTGATACCGCTCGCCGCAGCCGAACGACCGAGCGCA
GCGAGTCAGTGAGCGAGGAAGCGGAAGAGCGCCCAATACGCAAACCGCCTCTCCCCGCGCGTTGGCCGAT
TCATTAATGCAGCTGGCACGACAGGTTTCCCGACTGGAAAGCGGGCAGTGAGCGCAACGCAATTAATGTG
AGTTAGCTCACTCATTAGGCACCCCAGGCTTTACACTTTATGCTTCCGGCTCGTATGTTGTGTGGAATTG
TGAGCGGATAACAATTTCACACAGGAAACAGCTATGACCATGATTACGCCAGATTTAATTAAGGCCTTAA
TTAGG
Features (pLannotate 1.2.2; 17 found; start..end, strand, type, name):
    214..233     -  misc_feature   MCS (fragment): pBluescript multiple cloning site
    772..904     +  intron         chimeric intron: chimera between introns from human β-globin and immunoglobulin heavy chain genes
    949..967     +  promoter       T7 promoter: promoter for bacteriophage T7 RNA polymerase
    996..1715    +  CDS            EGFP: the original enhanced GFP (Yang et al., 1996) mammalian codon-optimized
   1796..2384    +  misc_feature   WPRE: woodchuck hepatitis virus posttranscriptional regulatory element
   2474..2529    +  polyA_signal   β-globin poly(A) signal: rabbit β-globin polyadenylation signal (Gil and Proudfoot, 1987)
   2622..2752    +  repeat_region  AAV2 ITR (fragment): inverted terminal repeat of adeno-associated virus serotype 2 inverted
   2766..2923    +  CDS            lacZα (fragment): LacZα fragment of β-galactosidase; lacZ fragment
   2928..3356    +  rep_origin     f1 ori (sequence partly withheld): f1 bacteriophage origin of replication; arrow indicates direction of (+) strand synthesis
   3409..3513    +  promoter       AmpR promoter: bla
   3514..4374    +  CDS            AmpR: β-lactamase; bla; confers resistance to ampicillin, carbenicillin, and related antibiotics
   4545..5133    +  rep_origin     ori: high-copy-number ColE1/pMB1/pBR322/pUC origin of replication
   5316..5408    +  CDS            lacI (fragment): lac repressor; lacI; The lac repressor binds to the lac operator to inhibit transcription in E. coli. This inhibition can be relieved by adding lactose or isopropyl-β-D-thiogalactopyranoside (IPTG).
   5421..5442    +  protein_bind   CAP binding site: CAP binding activates transcription in the presence of cAMP. E. coli catabolite activator protein
   5457..5487    +  promoter       lac promoter: promoter for the E. coli lac operon
   5495..5511    +  protein_bind   lac operator: The lac repressor binds to the lac operator to inhibit transcription in E. coli. This inhibition can be relieved by adding lactose or isopropyl-β-D-thiogalactopyranoside (IPTG). lac repressor encoded by lacI
   5572..130     -  repeat_region  AAV2 ITR (fragment) (across the origin): inverted terminal repeat of adeno-associated virus serotype 2 inverted
