>Addgene plasmid #105543 | pENN.AAV.cTNT.PI.eGFP.WPRE.rBG | addgene full sequence | sequence record 202437 | Addgene NGS Result
CGGAAGAGCGCCCAATACGCAAACCGCCTCTCCCCGCGCGTTGGCCGATTCATTAATGCAGCTGGCACGA
CAGGTTTCCCGACTGGAAAGCGGGCAGTGAGCGCAACGCAATTAATGTGAGTTAGCTCACTCATTAGGCA
CCCCAGGCTTTACACTTTATGCTTCCGGCTCGTATGTTGTGTGGAATTGTGAGCGGATAACAATTTCACA
CAGGAAACAGCTATGACCATGATTACGCCAGATTTAATTAAGGCCTTAATTAGGCTGCGCGCTCGCTCGC
TCACTGAGGCCGCCCGGGCAAAGCCCGGGCGTCGGGCGACCTTTGGTCGCCCGGCCTCAGTGAGCGAGCG
AGCGCGCAGAGAGGGAGTGGCCAACTCCATCACTAGGGGTTCCTTGTAGTTAATGATTAACCCGCCATGC
TACTTATCTACCAGGGTAATGGGGATCCTCTAGAACTATAGCTAGAATTCGCCCTTACGGGCCCCCCCTC
GAGGTCGGGATAAAAGCAGTCTGGGCTTTCACATGACAGCATCTGGGGCTGCGGCAGAGGGTCGGGTCCG
AAGCGCTGCCTTATCAGCGTCCCCAGCCCTGGGAGGTGACAGCTGGCTGGCTTGTGTCAGCCCCTCGGGC
ACTCACGTATCTCCGTCCGACGGGTTTAAAATAGCAAAACTCTGAGGCCACACAATAGCTTGGGCTTATA
TGGGCTCCTGTGGGGGAAGGGGGAGCACGGAGGGGGCCGGGGCCGCTGCTGCCAAAATAGCAGCTCACAA
GTGTTGCATTCCTCTCTGGGCGCCGGGCACATTCCTGCTGGCTCTGCCCGCCCCGGGGTGGGCGCCGGGG
GGACCTTAAAGCCTCTGCCCCCCAAGGAGCCCTTCCCAGACAGCCGCCGGCACCCACCGCTCCGTGGGAC
GATCCCCGAAGCTCTAGAGCTTTATTGCGGTAGTTTATCACAGTTAAATTGCTAACGCAGTCAGTGCTTC
TGACACAACAGTCTCGAACTTAAGCTGCAGAAGTTGGTCGTGAGGCACTGGGCAGGTAAGTATCAAGGTT
ACAAGACAGGTTTAAGGAGACCAATAGAAACTGGGCTTGTCGAGACAGAGAAGACTCTTGCGTTTCTGAT
AGGCACCTATTGGTCTTACTGACATCCACTTTGCCTTTCTCTCCACAGGTGTCCACTCCCAGTTCAATTA
CAGCTCTTAAGGCTAGAGTACTTAATACGACTCACTATAGGCTAGCCTCGAGAATTCACGCGGGCCGCCA
TGGTGAGCAAGGGCGAGGAGCTGTTCACCGGGGTGGTGCCCATCCTGGTCGAGCTGGACGGCGACGTAAA
CGGCCACAAGTTCAGCGTGTCCGGCGAGGGCGAGGGCGATGCCACCTACGGCAAGCTGACCCTGAAGTTC
ATCTGCACCACCGGCAAGCTGCCCGTGCCCTGGCCCACCCTCGTGACCACCCTGACCTACGGCGTGCAGT
GCTTCAGCCGCTACCCCGACCACATGAAGCAGCACGACTTCTTCAAGTCCGCCATGCCCGAAGGCTACGT
CCAGGAGCGCACCATCTTCTTCAAGGACGACGGCAACTACAAGACCCGCGCCGAGGTGAAGTTCGAGGGC
GACACCCTGGTGAACCGCATCGAGCTGAAGGGCATCGACTTCAAGGAGGACGGCAACATCCTGGGGCACA
AGCTGGAGTACAACTACAACAGCCACAACGTCTATATCATGGCCGACAAGCAGAAGAACGGCATCAAGGT
GAACTTCAAGATCCGCCACAACATCGAGGACGGCAGCGTGCAGCTCGCCGACCACTACCAGCAGAACACC
CCCATCGGCGACGGCCCCGTGCTGCTGCCCGACAACCACTACCTGAGCACCCAGTCCGCCCTGAGCAAAG
ACCCCAACGAGAAGCGCGATCACATGGTCCTGCTGGAGTTCGTGACCGCCGCCGGGATCACTCTCGGCAT
GGACGAGCTGTACAAGTAATAAGCTCGCGTGGTACCTCTAGAGTCGACCCGGGCGGCCTCGAGGACGGGG
TGAACTACGCCTGAATCAAGCTTATCGATAATCAACCTCTGGATTACAAAATTTGTGAAAGATTGACTGG
TATTCTTAACTATGTTGCTCCTTTTACGCTATGTGGATACGCTGCTTTAATGCCTTTGTATCATGCTATT
GCTTCCCGTATGGCTTTCATTTTCTCCTCCTTGTATAAATCCTGGTTGCTGTCTCTTTATGAGGAGTTGT
GGCCCGTTGTCAGGCAACGTGGCGTGGTGTGCACTGTGTTTGCTGACGCAACCCCCACTGGTTGGGGCAT
TGCCACCACCTGTCAGCTCCTTTCCGGGACTTTCGCTTTCCCCCTCCCTATTGCCACGGCGGAACTCATC
GCCGCCTGCCTTGCCCGCTGCTGGACAGGGGCTCGGCTGTTGGGCACTGACAATTCCGTGGTGTTGTCGG
GGAAATCATCGTCCTTTCCTTGGCTGCTCGCCTGTGTTGCCACCTGGATTCTGCGCGGGACGTCCTTCTG
CTACGTCCCTTCGGCCCTCAATCCAGCGGACCTTCCTTCCCGCGGCCTGCTGCCGGCTCTGCGGCCTCTT
CCGCGTCTTCGCCTTCGCCCTCAGACGAGTCGGATCTCCCTTTGGGCCGCCTCCCCGCATCGATACCGTC
GATGAGGATCCGATCTTTTTCCCTCTGCCAAAAATTATGGGGACATCATGAAGCCCCTTGAGCATCTGAC
TTCTGGCTAATAAAGGAAATTTATTTTCATTGCAATAGTGTGTTGGAATTTTTTGTGTCTCTCACTCGGA
AGCAATTCGTTGATCTGAATTTCGACCACCCATAATACCCATTACCCTGGTAGATAAGTAGCATGGCGGG
TTAATCATTAACTACAAGGAACCCCTAGTGATGGAGTTGGCCACTCCCTCTCTGCGCGCTCGCTCGCTCA
CTGAGGCCGGGCGACCAAAGGTCGCCCGACGCCCGGGCTTTGCCCGGGCGGCCTCAGTGAGCGAGCGAGC
GCGCAGCCTTAATTAACCTAATTCACTGGCCGTCGTTTTACAACGTCGTGACTGGGAAAACCCTGGCGTT
ACCCAACTTAATCGCCTTGCAGCACATCCCCCTTTCGCCAGCTGGCGTAATAGCGAAGAGGCCCGCACCG
ATCGCCCTTCCCAACAGTTGCGCAGCCTGAATGGCGAATGGG
[124 nt withheld, positions 3193-3316]
C
[91 nt withheld, positions 3318-3408]
A
[49 nt withheld, positions 3410-3458]
CCTTTGACGTTGGAGTCCACGTTCTTT
[37 nt withheld, positions 3486-3522]
ACCCTATCTCGGTCTATTCTTTTGATTTATAAGGGATTTTGCCGATTTCGGCCTATTGGTTAAAAAATGA
GCTGATTTAACAAAAATTTAACGCGAATTTTAACAAAATATTAACGCTTACAATTTAGGTGGCACTTTTC
GGGGAAATGTGCGCGGAACCCCTATTTGTTTATTTTTCTAAATACATTCAAATATGTATCCGCTCATGAG
ACAATAACCCTGATAAATGCTTCAATAATATTGAAAAAGGAAGAGTATGAGTATTCAACATTTCCGTGTC
GCCCTTATTCCCTTTTTTGCGGCATTTTGCCTTCCTGTTTTTGCTCACCCAGAAACGCTGGTGAAAGTAA
AAGATGCTGAAGATCAGTTGGGTGCACGAGTGGGTTACATCGAACTGGATCTCAACAGCGGTAAGATCCT
TGAGAGTTTTCGCCCCGAAGAACGTTTTCCAATGATGAGCACTTTTAAAGTTCTGCTATGTGGCGCGGTA
TTATCCCGTATTGACGCCGGGCAAGAGCAACTCGGTCGCCGCATACACTATTCTCAGAATGACTTGGTTG
AGTACTCACCAGTCACAGAAAAGCATCTTACGGATGGCATGACAGTAAGAGAATTATGCAGTGCTGCCAT
AACCATGAGTGATAACACTGCGGCCAACTTACTTCTGACAACGATCGGAGGACCGAAGGAGCTAACCGCT
TTTTTGCACAACATGGGGGATCATGTAACTCGCCTTGATCGTTGGGAACCGGAGCTGAATGAAGCCATAC
CAAACGACGAGCGTGACACCACGATGCCTGTAGCAATGGCAACAACGTTGCGCAAACTATTAACTGGCGA
ACTACTTACTCTAGCTTCCCGGCAACAATTAATAGACTGGATGGAGGCGGATAAAGTTGCAGGACCACTT
CTGCGCTCGGCCCTTCCGGCTGGCTGGTTTATTGCTGATAAATCTGGAGCCGGTGAGCGTGGGTCTCGCG
GTATCATTGCAGCACTGGGGCCAGATGGTAAGCCCTCCCGTATCGTAGTTATCTACACGACGGGGAGTCA
GGCAACTATGGATGAACGAAATAGACAGATCGCTGAGATAGGTGCCTCACTGATTAAGCATTGGTAACTG
TCAGACCAAGTTTACTCATATATACTTTAGATTGATTTAAAACTTCATTTTTAATTTAAAAGGATCTAGG
TGAAGATCCTTTTTGATAATCTCATGACCAAAATCCCTTAACGTGAGTTTTCGTTCCACTGAGCGTCAGA
CCCCGTAGAAAAGATCAAAGGATCTTCTTGAGATCCTTTTTTTCTGCGCGTAATCTGCTGCTTGCAAACA
AAAAAACCACCGCTACCAGCGGTGGTTTGTTTGCCGGATCAAGAGCTACCAACTCTTTTTCCGAAGGTAA
CTGGCTTCAGCAGAGCGCAGATACCAAATACTGTTCTTCTAGTGTAGCCGTAGTTAGGCCACCACTTCAA
GAACTCTGTAGCACCGCCTACATACCTCGCTCTGCTAATCCTGTTACCAGTGGCTGCTGCCAGTGGCGAT
AAGTCGTGTCTTACCGGGTTGGACTCAAGACGATAGTTACCGGATAAGGCGCAGCGGTCGGGCTGAACGG
GGGGTTCGTGCACACAGCCCAGCTTGGAGCGAACGACCTACACCGAACTGAGATACCTACAGCGTGAGCT
ATGAGAAAGCGCCACGCTTCCCGAAGGGAGAAAGGCGGACAGGTATCCGGTAAGCGGCAGGGTCGGAACA
GGAGAGCGCACGAGGGAGCTTCCAGGGGGAAACGCCTGGTATCTTTATAGTCCTGTCGGGTTTCGCCACC
TCTGACTTGAGCGTCGATTTTTGTGATGCTCGTCAGGGGGGCGGAGCCTATGGAAAAACGCCAGCAACGC
GGCCTTTTTACGGTTCCTGGCCTTTTGCTGGCCTTTTGCTCACATGTTCTTTCCTGCGTTATCCCCTGAT
TCTGTGGATAACCGTATTACCGCCTTTGAGTGAGCTGATACCGCTCGCCGCAGCCGAACGACCGAGCGCA
GCGAGTCAGTGAGCGAGGAAG
Features (pLannotate 1.2.2; 17 found; start..end, strand, type, name):
      8..100     +  CDS            lacI (fragment): lac repressor; lacI; The lac repressor binds to the lac operator to inhibit transcription in E. coli. This inhibition can be relieved by adding lactose or isopropyl-β-D-thiogalactopyranoside (IPTG).
    113..134     +  protein_bind   CAP binding site: CAP binding activates transcription in the presence of cAMP. E. coli catabolite activator protein
    149..179     +  promoter       lac promoter: promoter for the E. coli lac operon
    187..203     +  protein_bind   lac operator: The lac repressor binds to the lac operator to inhibit transcription in E. coli. This inhibition can be relieved by adding lactose or isopropyl-β-D-thiogalactopyranoside (IPTG). lac repressor encoded by lacI
    264..394     -  repeat_region  AAV2 ITR (fragment): inverted terminal repeat of adeno-associated virus serotype 2 inverted
    478..497     -  misc_feature   MCS (fragment): pBluescript multiple cloning site
   1036..1168    +  intron         chimeric intron: chimera between introns from human β-globin and immunoglobulin heavy chain genes
   1213..1231    +  promoter       T7 promoter: promoter for bacteriophage T7 RNA polymerase
   1260..1979    +  CDS            EGFP: the original enhanced GFP (Yang et al., 1996) mammalian codon-optimized
   2060..2648    +  misc_feature   WPRE: woodchuck hepatitis virus posttranscriptional regulatory element
   2739..2794    +  polyA_signal   β-globin poly(A) signal: rabbit β-globin polyadenylation signal (Gil and Proudfoot, 1987)
   2887..3017    +  repeat_region  AAV2 ITR (fragment): inverted terminal repeat of adeno-associated virus serotype 2 inverted
   3031..3188    +  CDS            lacZα (fragment): LacZα fragment of β-galactosidase; lacZ fragment
   3193..3621    +  rep_origin     f1 ori (sequence partly withheld): f1 bacteriophage origin of replication; arrow indicates direction of (+) strand synthesis
   3674..3778    +  promoter       AmpR promoter: bla
   3779..4639    +  CDS            AmpR: β-lactamase; bla; confers resistance to ampicillin, carbenicillin, and related antibiotics
   4810..5398    +  rep_origin     ori: high-copy-number ColE1/pMB1/pBR322/pUC origin of replication
