[The description below was written by a language model from this plasmid's Addgene catalogue record and pLannotate feature annotations shown in this document.]
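Description:
pENN.AAV.cTNT.PI.eGFP.WPRE.rBG is an AAV transfer (cis) plasmid on a pAAV backbone, built to package a reporter genome that expresses EGFP from the cTNT (cardiac troponin T) promoter. It is propagated in E. coli through a high-copy ColE1/pUC-type origin with ampicillin selection (AmpR under its own bla promoter). The backbone also carries an f1 phage origin and leftover pBluescript-style lac elements (lacI and lacZα fragments, CAP site, lac promoter and operator) that play no part in the payload. The recommended host is a recombination-deficient strain, which is consistent with the usual need to keep the repeat-rich ITRs intact.

The expression cassette sits between two AAV2 inverted terminal repeats, the only cis elements needed for replication and encapsidation of the vector genome when rep, cap and helper functions are supplied in trans. Downstream of the left ITR is a stretch of roughly 500 bp that the automated annotation leaves unlabelled. By position and by the catalogue entry, this should hold the cTNT promoter. It is followed by a chimeric β-globin/immunoglobulin intron (the "PI" in the name), which typically improves transcript processing and expression, a short T7 promoter, the EGFP coding sequence, a WPRE to enhance transcript stability and expression, and the rabbit β-globin polyadenylation signal (rBG).

The two sequence records (a depositor sequence and a sequencing result) differ by one nucleotide in length and in their start coordinate, but show the same 17 features in the same order. The construct serves as a fluorescent reporter or control vector for expression driven by a cardiac-type promoter, and the record notes that a ready-made AAV9 viral preparation is available.
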