Addgene plasmid #105543: pENN.AAV.cTNT.PI.eGFP.WPRE.rBG
Purpose: AAV expression of EGFP from cTNT promoter
Depositing lab: James M. Wilson. Depositing organization: University of Pennsylvania.
Backbone
  Vector backbone: pAAV
  Vector type: Mammalian Expression, AAV
Growth in bacteria
  Bacterial resistance: Ampicillin, 100 μg/mL
  Growth temperature: 37°C
  Growth strain: NEB Stable
  Copy number: Unknown
Gene/Insert
  Gene/Insert name: cTNT-PI-EGFP
  Promoter: cTNT
  Cloning method: Unknown
Terms and licenses: Academic/Nonprofit Terms; Industry Terms: Not Available to Industry
Depositor comments: Penn Vector Core number p1967
How to cite: pENN.AAV.cTNT.PI.eGFP.WPRE.rBG was a gift from James M. Wilson (Addgene plasmid # 105543 ; http://n2t.net/addgene:105543 ; RRID:Addgene_105543) For viral preps, please replace (Addgene plasmid # 105543) in the above sentence with: (Addgene viral prep # 105543-AAV9)
